Addgene plasmid #157367: pD649-HAsp-AMIGO2-COMP5AP-AviTag-9xHis
Purpose: Mammalian expression of cell-surface protein extracellular domain fused to COMP5AP-AviTag-9xHis. Protein is secreted from cells.
Depositing lab: Chris Garcia. Depositing organization: Stanford University. Publication: A Human IgSF Cell-Surface Interactome Reveals a Complex Network of Protein-Protein Interactions. Wojtowicz WM, Vielmetter J, Fernandes RA, Siepe DH, Eastman CL, Chisholm GB, Cox S, Klock H, Anderson PW, Rue SM, Miller JJ, Glaser SM, Bragstad ML, Vance J, Lam AW, Lesley SA, Zinn K, Garcia KC. Cell. 2020 Aug 20;182(4):1027-1043.e17. doi: 10.1016/j.cell.2020.07.025. PubMed 32822567.
Backbone
  Vector backbone: pD649
  Backbone size w/o insert (bp): 7153
  Vector type: Mammalian Expression
Growth in bacteria
  Bacterial resistance: Ampicillin, 100 μg/mL
  Growth temperature: 37°C
  Growth strain: DH5alpha
  Copy number: High Copy
Gene/Insert
  Gene/Insert name: AMIGO2 (alt name: AMGO2)
  Species: H. sapiens (human)
  Insert size (bp): 1077
  Entrez Gene: AMIGO2 (a.k.a. ALI1, AMIGO-2, DEGA)
  Promoter: CMV/SP6
  Tag / fusion protein: COMP5AP-AviTag-9xHis (C terminal on backbone)
  Cloning method: Restriction Enzyme; 5′ cloning site GCGGCCGC (not destroyed); 3′ cloning site GGCGCGCC (not destroyed)
  Sequencing primers: 5′ ATTTAGGTGACACTATAG; 3′ CGTCGCACTCCATCACGGTG
Resource information
  A portion of this plasmid was derived from a plasmid made by: synthesis by ThermoFisher
Terms and licenses: Academic/Nonprofit Terms; Industry Terms: Not Available to Industry
Depositor comments: Some plasmids in this collection may have an IS4-like element ISVsa5 family transposase upstream of the CMV promoter.
How to cite: pD649-HAsp-AMIGO2-COMP5AP-AviTag-9xHis was a gift from Chris Garcia (Addgene plasmid # 157367 ; http://n2t.net/addgene:157367 ; RRID:Addgene_157367)
