[The description below was written by a language model from this plasmid's Addgene catalogue record and pLannotate feature annotations shown in this document.]
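Description:
pD649-HAsp-AMIGO2-COMP5AP-AviTag-9xHis is a mammalian expression plasmid built on the pD649 backbone for producing the extracellular domain of human AMIGO2 (also called ALI1 or DEGA) as a secreted, multimerised fusion protein. It is propagated in E. coli as a high-copy plasmid through a ColE1/pUC-type origin and selected with ampicillin via the bla gene. The annotated sequence also carries an SV40 promoter/EM7 promoter cassette driving a puromycin N-acetyltransferase gene with an SV40 polyadenylation signal, which could allow puromycin selection in mammalian cells, together with a partial f1 origin and several short vestigial fragments (KanR, lacZα, ble) that are probably not functional.

Expression is driven by the CMV enhancer and immediate early promoter, followed by a fragment of CMV intron A and an SP6 promoter, which also serves as a sequencing primer site. The open reading frame begins with a leader that the plasmid name designates HAsp and the automated annotation matches partly to an immunoglobulin heavy chain signal sequence; this leader directs the protein into the secretory pathway. The AMIGO2 ectodomain, cloned between preserved NotI and AscI sites, is fused at its C terminus to the pentamerising coiled-coil region of rat cartilage oligomeric matrix protein, then human placental alkaline phosphatase, an AviTag for enzymatic biotinylation, and a polyhistidine tag (9xHis by name, annotated as 8xHis), ending at a bGH polyadenylation signal. Pentamerisation raises avidity for weak binding partners, and alkaline phosphatase gives an enzymatic readout. The construct belongs to a collection used to map interactions among human immunoglobulin-superfamily cell-surface proteins. The depositor notes that some plasmids in the collection may carry an IS4-like transposase insertion upstream of the CMV promoter; none is annotated here.
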