Features (pLannotate 1.2.2; 24 found; start..end, strand, type, name):
   1118..1159    +  CDS            AviTag™ (fragment): peptide tag that allows for enzymatic biotinylation
   1163..1186    +  CDS            8xHis: 8xHis affinity tag
   1332..1443    +  polyA_signal   bGH poly(A) signal: bovine growth hormone polyadenylation signal
   1444..1552    +  rep_origin     f1 ori (fragment): f1 bacteriophage origin of replication; arrow indicates direction of (+) strand synthesis
   1566..1895    +  promoter       SV40 promoter: SV40 enhancer and early promoter
   1943..1990    +  promoter       EM7 promoter: synthetic bacterial promoter&nbsp
   2009..2608    +  CDS            PuroR (fragment): puromycin N-acetyltransferase; pac from Streptomyces; confers resistance to puromycin
   2618..2743    +  CDS            ble (fragment): BLE_KLEPN - Experimental evidence at protein level: Swiss-Prot protein existence level 1. Binding protein with a strong affinity to the bleomycin family of antibiotics. Binds to CL990; an antimitotic-antibiotic compound. From Klebsiella pneumoniae.
   2738..2859    +  polyA_signal   SV40 poly(A) signal: SV40 polyadenylation signal
   2912..3772    -  CDS            AmpR: β-lactamase; bla; confers resistance to ampicillin, carbenicillin, and related antibiotics
   3775..3871    -  promoter       AmpR promoter (fragment): bla
   3901..3925    -  CDS            KanR (fragment): aminoglycoside phosphotransferase; aph(3')-Ia; confers resistance to kanamycin
   4036..4624    +  rep_origin     ori: high-copy-number ColE1/pMB1/pBR322/pUC origin of replication
   4849..4866    +  terminator     rrnB T2 terminator (fragment): transcription terminator T2 from the E. coli rrnB gene
   4891..4910    -  CDS            lacZα (fragment): LacZα fragment of β-galactosidase; lacZ fragment
   5366..5382    +  protein_bind   lac operator: The lac repressor binds to the lac operator to inhibit transcription in E. coli. This inhibition can be relieved by adding lactose or isopropyl-β-D-thiogalactopyranoside (IPTG). lac repressor encoded by lacI
   5625..5928    +  enhancer       CMV enhancer: human cytomegalovirus immediate early enhancer
   5929..6132    +  promoter       CMV promoter: human cytomegalovirus (CMV) immediate early promoter
   6268..6311    +  intron         CMV intron (fragment): modified intron A from human cytomegalovirus
   6363..6381    +  promoter       SP6 promoter: promoter for bacteriophage SP6 RNA polymerase
   6385..6422    +  CDS            IgH signal sequence (fragment): signal sequence from the mouse immunoglobulin heavy chain variable region
   6522..7607    +  CDS            AMIGO2 (fragment): AMGO2_HUMAN - Also known as ALI1 Experimental evidence at protein level: Swiss-Prot protein existence level 1. Required for depolarization-dependent survival of cultured cerebellar granule neurons. May mediate homophilic as well as heterophilic cell-cell interaction with AMIGO1 or AMIGO3. May contribute to signal transduction through its intracellular domain. May be required for tumorigenesis of a subset of gastric adenocarcinomas. From Homo sapiens (Human).
   7704..7883    +  CDS            Comp (fragment): COMP_RAT - Experimental evidence at protein level: Swiss-Prot protein existence level 1. May play a role in the structural integrity of cartilage via its interaction with other extracellular matrix proteins such as the collagens and fibronectin. Can mediate the interaction of chondrocytes with the cartilage extracellular matrix through interaction with cell surface integrin receptors. Could play a role in the pathogenesis of osteoarthritis. Potent suppressor of apoptosis in both primary chondrocytes and transformed cells. Suppresses apoptosis by blocking the activation of caspase-3 and by indu
   7871..1093    +  CDS            SEAP (fragment) (across the origin): secreted alkaline phosphatase from human placenta The natural enzyme has a C-terminal transmembrane sequence that is replaced by a GPI anchor.
>Addgene plasmid #157367 | pD649-HAsp-AMIGO2-COMP5AP-AviTag-9xHis | addgene full sequence | sequence record 421003 | Addgene NGS Result
GTGCAACACGACACGCGGCAACGAGGTCATCTCCGTGATGAATCGGGCCAAGAAAGCAGGGAAGTCAGTG
GGAGTGGTAACCACCACACGAGTGCAGCACGCCTCGCCAGCCGGCACCTACGCCCACACGGTGAACCGCA
ACTGGTACTCGGACGCCGACGTGCCTGCCTCGGCCCGCCAGGAGGGGTGCCAGGACATCGCTACGCAGCT
CATCTCCAACATGGACATTGACGTGATCCTAGGTGGAGGCCGAAAGTACATGTTTCGCATGGGAACCCCA
GACCCTGAGTACCCAGATGACTACAGCCAAGGTGGGACCAGGCTGGACGGGAAGAATCTGGTGCAGGAAT
GGCTGGCGAAGCGCCAGGGTGCCCGGTATGTGTGGAACCGCACTGAGCTCATGCAGGCTTCCCTGGACCC
GTCTGTGACCCATCTCATGGGTCTCTTTGAGCCTGGAGACATGAAATACGAGATCCACCGAGACTCCACA
CTGGACCCCTCCCTGATGGAGATGACAGAGGCTGCCCTGCGCCTGCTGAGCAGGAACCCCCGCGGCTTCT
TCCTCTTCGTGGAGGGTGGTCGCATCGACCATGGTCATCATGAAAGCAGGGCTTACCGGGCACTGACTGA
GACGATCATGTTCGACGACGCCATTGAGAGGGCGGGCCAGCTCACCAGCGAGGAGGACACGCTGAGCCTC
GTCACTGCCGACCACTCCCACGTCTTCTCCTTCGGAGGCTACCCCCTGCGAGGGAGCTCCATCTTCGGGC
TGGCCCCTGGCAAGGCCCGGGACAGGAAGGCCTACACGGTCCTCCTATACGGAAACGGTCCAGGCTATGT
GCTCAAGGACGGCGCCCGGCCGGATGTTACCGAGAGCGAGAGCGGGAGCCCCGAGTATCGGCAGCAGTCA
GCAGTGCCCCTGGACGAAGAGACCCACGCAGGCGAGGACGTGGCGGTGTTCGCGCGCGGCCCGCAGGCGC
ACCTGGTTCACGGCGTGCAGGAGCAGACCTTCATAGCGCACGTCATGGCCTTCGCCGCCTGCCTGGAGCC
CTACACCGCCTGCGACCTGGCGCCCCCCGCCGGCACCACCGACGCCGCGCACCCGGGTGGCGGAGGACTG
AACGACATCTTCGAGGCTCAGAAAATCGAATGGCACGAACATCACCATCACCATCACCATCACCATTAAG
GCCGGCCTGTAGTCACTGGCACAACGCGTTACCCGGTAAGCCAATCGGGTATACACGGTCGTCATACTGC
AGACAGGGTTCTTCTACTTTGCAAGATAGTCTTGAGTAGTAAAATAAATAGATAGAGAAAATCAGCCTCG
ACTGTGCCTTCTAGTTGCCAGCCATCTGTTGTTTGCCCCTCCCCCGTGCCTTCCTTGACCCTGGAAGGTG
CCACTCCCACTGTCCTTTCCTAATAAAATGAGGAAATTGCATCACAACACTCAACCCTATCTCGGTCTAT
TCTTTTGATTTATAAGGGATTTTGCCGATTTCGGCCTATTGGTTAAAAAATGAGCTGATTTAACAAAAAT
TTAACGCGAATTAATTCTGTGGAATGTGTGTCAGTTAGGGTGTGGAAAGTCCCCAGGCTCCCCAGCAGGC
AGAAGTATGCAAAGCATGCATCTCAATTAGTCAGCAACCAGGTGTGGAAAGTCCCCAGGCTCCCCAGCAG
GCAGAAGTATGCAAAGCATGCATCTCAATTAGTCAGCAACCATAGTCCCGCCCCTAACTCCGCCCATCCC
GCCCCTAACTCCGCCCAGTTCCGCCCATTCTCCGCCCCATGGCTGACTAATTTTTTTTATTTATGCAGAG
GCCGAGGCCGCCTCTGCCTCTGAGCTATTCCAGAAGTAGTGAGGAGGCTTTTTTGGAGGCCTAGGCTTTT
GCAAAAAGCTCCCGGGAGCTTGTATATCCATTTTCGGATCTGATCAGCACGTGTTGACAATTAATCATCG
GCATAGTATATCGGCATAGTATAATACGACAAGGTGAGGAACTAAACCATGACCGAGTACAAGCCCACGG
TGCGCCTCGCCACCCGCGACGACGTCCCCAGGGCCGTACGCACCCTCGCCGCCGCGTTCGCCGACTACCC
CGCCACGCGCCACACCGTCGATCCGGACCGCCACATCGAGCGGGTCACCGAGCTGCAAGAACTCTTCCTC
ACGCGCGTCGGGCTCGACATCGGCAAGGTGTGGGTCGCGGACGACGGCGCCGCGGTGGCGGTCTGGACCA
CGCCGGAGAGCGTCGAAGCGGGGGCGGTGTTCGCCGAGATCGGCCCGCGCATGGCCGAGTTGAGCGGTTC
CCGGCTGGCCGCGCAGCAACAGATGGAAGGCCTCCTGGCGCCGCACCGGCCCAAGGAGCCCGCGTGGTTC
CTGGCCACCGTCGGCGTCTCGCCCGACCACCAGGGCAAGGGTCTGGGCAGCGCCGTCGTGCTCCCCGGAG
TGGAGGCGGCCGAGCGCGCCGGGGTGCCCGCCTTCCTGGAGACATCCGCGCCCCGCAACCTCCCCTTCTA
CGAGCGGCTCGGCTTCACCGTCACCGCCGACGTCGAGGTGCCCGAAGGACCGCGCACCTGGTGCATGACC
CGCAAGCCCGGTGCCTGACACGTGCTACGAGATTTCGATTCCACCGCCGCCTTCTATGAAAGGTTGGGCT
TCGGAATCGTTTTCCGGGACGCCGGCTGGATGATCCTCCAGCGCGGGGATCTCATGCTGGAGTTCTTCGC
CCACCCCAACTTGTTTATTGCAGCTTATAATGGTTACAAATAAAGCAATAGCATCACAAATTTCACAAAT
AAAGCATTTTTTTCACTGCATTCTAGTTGTGGTTTGTCCAAACTCATCAATGTATCTTATCATGTCTGTA
TACCGTCGACCTCTAGCTAGAGCTTGGCGTAATCATGGTCATTACCAATGCTTAATCAGTGAGGCACCTA
TCTCAGCGATCTGTCTATTTCGTTCATCCATAGTTGCCTGACTCCCCGTCGTGTAGATAACTACGATACG
GGAGGGCTTACCATCTGGCCCCAGCGCTGCGATGATACCGCGAGAACCACGCTCACCGGCTCCGGATTTA
TCAGCAATAAACCAGCCAGCCGGAAGGGCCGAGCGCAGAAGTGGTCCTGCAACTTTATCCGCCTCCATCC
AGTCTATTAATTGTTGCCGGGAAGCTAGAGTAAGTAGTTCGCCAGTTAATAGTTTGCGCAACGTTGTTGC
CATCGCTACAGGCATCGTGGTGTCACGCTCGTCGTTTGGTATGGCTTCATTCAGCTCCGGTTCCCAACGA
TCAAGGCGAGTTACATGATCCCCCATGTTGTGCAAAAAAGCGGTTAGCTCCTTCGGTCCTCCGATCGTTG
TCAGAAGTAAGTTGGCCGCAGTGTTATCACTCATGGTTATGGCAGCACTGCATAATTCTCTTACTGTCAT
GCCATCCGTAAGATGCTTTTCTGTGACTGGTGAGTACTCAACCAAGTCATTCTGAGAATAGTGTATGCGG
CGACCGAGTTGCTCTTGCCCGGCGTCAATACGGGATAATACCGCGCCACATAGCAGAACTTTAAAAGTGC
TCATCATTGGAAAACGTTCTTCGGGGCGAAAACTCTCAAGGATCTTACCGCTGTTGAGATCCAGTTCGAT
GTAACCCACTCGTGCACCCAACTGATCTTCAGCATCTTTTACTTTCACCAGCGTTTCTGGGTGAGCAAAA
ACAGGAAGGCAAAATGCCGCAAAAAAGGGAATAAGGGCGACACGGAAATGTTGAATACTCATATTCTTCC
TTTTTCAATATTATTGAAGCATTTATCAGGGTTATTGTCTCATGAGCGGATACATATTTGAATGTATTTA
GAAAAATAAACAAATAGGGGTCAGTGTTACAACCAATTAACCAATTCTGAACATTATCGCGAGCCCATTT
ATACCTGAATATGGCTCATAACACCCCTTGCTCATGACCAAAATCCCTTAACGTGAGTTACGCGCGCGTC
GTTCCACTGAGCGTCAGACCCCGTAGAAAAGATCAAAGGATCTTCTTGAGATCCTTTTTTTCTGCGCGTA
ATCTGCTGCTTGCAAACAAAAAAACCACCGCTACCAGCGGTGGTTTGTTTGCCGGATCAAGAGCTACCAA
CTCTTTTTCCGAAGGTAACTGGCTTCAGCAGAGCGCAGATACCAAATACTGTTCTTCTAGTGTAGCCGTA
GTTAGCCCACCACTTCAAGAACTCTGTAGCACCGCCTACATACCTCGCTCTGCTAATCCTGTTACCAGTG
GCTGCTGCCAGTGGCGATAAGTCGTGTCTTACCGGGTTGGACTCAAGACGATAGTTACCGGATAAGGCGC
AGCGGTCGGGCTGAACGGGGGGTTCGTGCACACAGCCCAGCTTGGAGCGAACGACCTACACCGAACTGAG
ATACCTACAGCGTGAGCTATGAGAAAGCGCCACGCTTCCCGAAGGGAGAAAGGCGGACAGGTATCCGGTA
AGCGGCAGGGTCGGAACAGGAGAGCGCACGAGGGAGCTTCCAGGGGGAAACGCCTGGTATCTTTATAGTC
CTGTCGGGTTTCGCCACCTCTGACTTGAGCGTCGATTTTTGTGATGCTCGTCAGGGGGGCGGAGCCTATG
GAAAAACGCCAGCAACGCGGCCTTTTTACGGTTCCTGGCCTTTTGCTGGCCTTTTGCTCACATGTTCTTT
CCTGCGTTATCCCCTGATTCTGTGGATAACCGTATTACCGCCTTTGAGTGAGCTGATACCGCTCGCCGCA
GCCGAACGACCGAGCGCAGCGAGTCAGTGAGCGAGGAAGCGGAAGGCGAGAGTAGGGAACTGCCAGGCAT
CAAACTAAGCAGAAGGCCCCTGACGGATGGCCTTTTTGCGTTTCTACAAACTCTTTCTGTGTTGTAAAAC
GACGGCCAGTCTTAAGCTCGGGCCCCCTGGGCGGTTCTGATAACGAGTAATCGTTAATCCGCAAATAACG
TAAAAACCCGCTTCGGCGGGTTTTTTTATGGGGGGAGTTTAGGGAAAGAGCATTTGTCAGAATATTTAAG
GGCGCCTGTCACTTTGCTTGATATATGAGAATTATTTAACCTTATAAATGAGAAAAAAGCAACGCACTTT
AAATAAGATACGTTGCTTTTTCGATTGATGAACACCTATAATTAAACTATTCATCTATTATTTATGATTT
TTTGTATATACAATATTTCTAGTTTGTTAAAGAGAATTAAGAAAATAAATCTCGAAAATAATAAAGGGAA
AATCAGTTTTTGATATCAAAATTATACATGTCAACGATAATACAAAATATAATACAAACTATAAGATGTT
ATCAGTATTTATTATCATTTAGAATAAATTTTGTGTCGCCCTTAATTGTGAGCGGATAACAATTACGAGC
TTCATGCACAGTGGCGTTGACTCAATATTGGCCATTAGCCATATTATTCATTGGTTATATAGCATAAATC
AATATTGGCTATTGGCCATTGCATACGTTGTATCTATATCATAATATGTACATTTATATTGGCTCATGTC
CAATATGACCGCCATGTTGGCATTGATTATTGACTAGTTATTAATAGTAATCAATTACGGGGTCATTAGT
TCATAGCCCATATATGGAGTTCCGCGTTACATAACTTACGGTAAATGGCCCGCCTGGCTGACCGCCCAAC
GACCCCCGCCCATTGACGTCAATAATGACGTATGTTCCCATAGTAACGCCAATAGGGACTTTCCATTGAC
GTCAATGGGTGGAGTATTTACGGTAAACTGCCCACTTGGCAGTACATCAAGTGTATCATATGCCAAGTAC
GCCCCCTATTGACGTCAATGACGGTAAATGGCCCGCCTGGCATTATGCCCAGTACATGACCTTATGGGAC
TTTCCTACTTGGCAGTACATCTACGTATTAGTCATCGCTATTACCATGGTGATGCGGTTTTGGCAGTACA
TCAATGGGCGTGGATAGCGGTTTGACTCACGGGGATTTCCAAGTCTCCACCCCATTGACGTCAATGGGAG
TTTGTTTTGGCACCAAAATCAACGGGACTTTCCAAAATGTCGTAACAACTCCGCCCCATTGACGCAAATG
GGCGGTAGGCGTGTACGGTGGGAGGTCTATATAAGCAGAGCTCGTTTAGTGAACCGTCAGATCGCCTGGA
GACGCCATCCACGCTGTTTTGACCTCCATAGAAGACACCGGGACCGATCCAGCCTCCGCGGCCGGGAACG
GTGCATTGGAACGCGGATTCCCCGTGCCAAGAGTGACGTAAGTACCGCCTATAGAGTCTATAGGCCCACC
CCCTTGGCTTCGTTAGAACGCGGCTACAATTAATACATAACCTTATGTATCATACACATACGATTTAGGT
GACACTATAGAATAACATCCACTTTGCCTTTCTCTCCACAGGTGTCCACTCCCAGGTCCAACTGCACCTC
GGTTCTATCGAAAACGCGCCTGCTAGCGCCACCATGAAGACCATCATTGCCCTGAGCTACATCTTCTGCC
TGGTGTTCGCTGCGGCCGCCGTTTGTCCAACAGCCTGTATCTGTGCCACCGACATCGTGTCCTGCACCAA
CAAGAATCTGAGCAAGGTGCCCGGCAACCTGTTCCGGCTGATCAAGAGACTGGACCTGAGCTACAACCGG
ATCGGCCTGCTGGATAGCGAGTGGATTCCTGTGTCCTTCGCCAAGCTGAACACCCTGATCCTGCGGCACA
ACAACATCACCAGCATCAGCACCGGCAGCTTCAGCACCACACCTAACCTGAAGTGCCTGGACCTGTCCAG
CAACAAGCTGAAAACCGTGAAGAACGCCGTGTTCCAAGAGCTGAAGGTGCTGGAAGTGCTGCTGCTGTAC
AACAACCACATCAGCTATCTGGACCCTAGCGCCTTTGGCGGACTGTCTCAGCTGCAGAAGCTGTACCTGA
GCGGCAACTTCCTGACACAGTTCCCCATGGACCTGTACGTGGGCAGATTCAAGCTGGCCGAGCTGATGTT
CCTGGACGTGTCCTACAACAGAATCCCCAGCATGCCCATGCACCACATCAACCTGGTTCCAGGCAAGCAG
CTGAGGGGCATCTATCTGCACGGCAACCCTTTCGTGTGCGACTGCTCTCTGTACAGCCTGCTGGTGTTCT
GGTACAGACGGCACTTCTCCAGCGTGATGGACTTCAAGAACGACTACACCTGTCGGCTTTGGAGCGACAG
CAGACACAGTAGACAGGTCCTGCTGCTGCAAGACAGCTTCATGAACTGCAGCGACTCCATCATCAACGGA
AGCTTCAGAGCCCTGGGCTTCATCCACGAGGCCCAAGTGGGAGAAAGACTGATGGTGCACTGCGACAGCA
AGACCGGCAACGCCAACACCGATTTCATCTGGGTCGGACCCGACAACAGACTGCTGGAACCCGACAAAGA
GATGGAAAACTTCTACGTGTTCCACAACGGCAGCCTGGTCATCGAGAGCCCTAGATTTGAAGATGCCGGC
GTGTACTCCTGTATCGCCATGAACAAGCAGCGGCTGCTGAACGAGACAGTGGACGTGACCATCAACGTGT
CCAACTTCACCGTGTCCAGAAGCCACGCTCACGAGGCCTTCAACACAGGCGCGCCGGAAGATCAAGTTGA
TCCAAGATTGATTGATGGCAAGGGCGGATCTCTGGAGGTGCTGTTCCAGGGACCAGGCGGAAGCGGCAAT
CCCGGCGGCGATCTGGCCCCCCAGATGCTGCGCGAGCTGCAGGAGACCAATGCCGCCCTGCAGGACGTGC
GCGAGCTGCTGCGCCACCGCGTGAAGGAGATCACCTTCCTGAAGAACACCGTGATGGAGTGCGACGCCTG
CGGTATGCAGCCCTCTAGAGGCTCCGGCTCCATCATCCCAGTTGAGGAGGAGAACCCGGACTTCTGGAAC
CGCGAGGCAGCCGAGGCCCTGGGTGCCGCCAAGAAGCTGCAGCCTGCACAGACAGCCGCCAAGAACCTCA
TCATCTTCCTGGGCGATGGGATGGGGGTGTCTACGGTGACAGCTGCCAGGATCCTAAAAGGGCAGAAGAA
GGACAAACTGGGGCCTGAGATACCCCTGGCCATGGACCGCTTCCCATATGTGGCTCTGTCCAAGACATAC
AATGTAGACAAACATGTGCCAGACAGTGGAGCCACAGCCACGGCCTACCTGTGCGGGGTCAAGGGCAACT
TCCAGACCATTGGCTTGAGTGCAGCCGCCCGCTTTAACCA
